Addgene plasmid #246337: (203-bp-DIAL-MLP)-mGL-BGH_pKG3681
Purpose: 203-bp DIAL Reporter Plasmid with MLP expressing mGreenLantern in the presence of ZFa and editable by Cre recombinase
Depositing lab: Kate Galloway. Depositing organization: Massachusetts Institute of Technology. Publication: Programmable promoter editing for precise control of transgene expression. Kabaria SR, Bae Y, Ehmann ME, Lende-Dorn BA, Beitz AM, Peterman EL, Love KS, Ploessl DS, Galloway KE. Nat Biotechnol. 2025 Oct 13. doi: 10.1038/s41587-025-02854-y. PubMed 41083901.
Backbone
  Vector backbone: Galloway Lab pSHIP Backbone
  Backbone manufacturer: Galloway Lab
  Vector type: Mammalian Expression, Synthetic Biology
Growth in bacteria
  Bacterial resistance: Kanamycin, 50 μg/mL
  Growth temperature: 30°C
  Growth strain: NEB Stable
  Copy number: High Copy
Gene/Insert
  Gene/Insert name: mGreenLantern
  Species: Aequorea victoria
  Mutation: none
  Cloning method: Golden Gate
Terms and licenses: Academic/Nonprofit Terms; Industry Terms: Not Available to Industry
Depositor comments: Please visit https://doi.org/10.1101/2024.06.19.599813 for bioRxiv preprint.
How to cite: (203-bp-DIAL-MLP)-mGL-BGH_pKG3681 was a gift from Kate Galloway (Addgene plasmid # 246337 ; http://n2t.net/addgene:246337 ; RRID:Addgene_246337)
