[The description below was written by a language model from this plasmid's Addgene catalogue record and pLannotate feature annotations shown in this document.]
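Description:
(203-bp-DIAL-MLP)-mGL-BGH_pKG3681 is a compact (about 3.5 kb) mammalian expression and synthetic-biology reporter plasmid built by Golden Gate assembly in the depositing lab's pSHIP backbone. It is propagated in E. coli from a high-copy ColE1/pUC-type origin and selected with kanamycin through an aph(3')-Ia KanR gene. Annotated rrnB T1 and T2 terminators sit between the bacterial maintenance region and the mammalian cassette, where they presumably insulate the payload from read-through transcription.

The payload is a DIAL reporter: a synthetic promoter driving mGreenLantern, a very bright monomeric GFP derivative, followed by the bovine growth hormone polyadenylation signal. According to the record, expression depends on a synthetic zinc-finger activator (ZFa), with MLP serving as the minimal core promoter. Neither the ZFa binding sites nor the MLP is picked up in the automated feature table, so their exact positions are not stated. They would be expected in the unannotated stretches upstream of the first loxP site and between the second loxP site and the reporter coding sequence, respectively. The two loxP sites lie in the same orientation upstream of mGreenLantern and flank a short spacer, which the annotation tags only as MCS and attB1 fragments. The "203-bp" in the name most likely refers to this spacer. Cre recombinase would excise the floxed segment, which is the "editable" property described. Shortening the distance between the activator binding sites and the core promoter is presumably what shifts reporter output to a different level.

The plasmid is intended for delivery into mammalian cells together with ZFa and Cre, to test programmable, recombinase-mediated tuning of transgene expression by fluorescence readout.
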