Features (pLannotate 1.2.2; 10 found; start..end, strand, type, name):
    122..931     +  CDS            KanR: aminoglycoside phosphotransferase; aph(3')-Ia; confers resistance to kanamycin in bacteria or G418 (Geneticin®) in eukaryotes
   1021..1609    +  rep_origin     ori: high-copy-number ColE1/pMB1/pBR322/pUC origin of replication
   1777..1820    -  terminator     rrnB T1 terminator: Escherichia coli rrnB; transcription terminator T1 from the E. coli rrnB gene
   1952..1979    +  terminator     rrnB T2 terminator: transcription terminator T2 from the E. coli rrnB gene
   2178..2211    +  protein_bind   loxP: Cre-mediated recombination occurs in the 8-bp core sequence (GCATACAT). Cre recombinase
   2239..2272    +  misc_feature   MCS (fragment): multiple cloning site
   2274..2293    +  protein_bind   attB1 (fragment): mutant version of attB; recombination site for the Gateway® BP reaction BP Clonase™
   2415..2448    +  protein_bind   loxP: Cre-mediated recombination occurs in the 8-bp core sequence (GCATACAT). Cre recombinase
   2553..3272    +  CDS            mGreenLantern: monomeric GFP derivative that displays exceptionally high brightness in cells (Campbell et al., 2020)
   3284..3508    +  polyA_signal   bGH poly(A) signal: bovine growth hormone polyadenylation signal
>Addgene plasmid #246337 | (203-bp-DIAL-MLP)-mGL-BGH_pKG3681 | addgene full sequence | sequence record 490924 | Addgene NGS Result
CGCTCGCTGACTGCAGGTGCCCGTGTCTCAAAATCTCTGATGTTACATTGCACAAGATAAAAATATATCA
TCATGAACAATAAAACTGTCTGCTTACATAAACAGTAATACAAGGGGTGTTATGAGCCATATTCAACGGG
AAACGTCGAGGCCGCGATTAAATTCCAACATGGATGCTGATTTATATGGGTATAAATGGGCTCGCGATAA
TGTCGGGCAATCAGGTGCGACAATCTATCGCTTGTATGGGAAGCCCGATGCGCCAGAGTTGTTTCTGAAA
CATGGCAAAGGTAGCGTTGCCAATGATGTTACAGATGAGATGGTCAGACTAAACTGGCTGACGGAATTTA
TGCCTCTTCCGACCATCAAGCATTTTATCCGTACTCCTGGTGATGCATGGTTACTCACCACTGCGATCCC
CGGAAAAACAGCATTCCAGGTATTAGAAGAATATCCTGATTCAGGTGAAAATATTGTTGATGCGCTGGCA
GTGTTCCTGCGCCGGTTGCATTCGATTCCTGTTTGTAATTGTCCTTTTAACAGCGATCGCGTATTTCGTC
TAGCTCAGGCGCAATCACGAATGAATAACGGTTTGGTTGATGCGAGTGATTTTGATGACGAGCGTAATGG
CTGGCCTGTTGAACAAGTCTGGAAAGAAATGCATAAACTTTTGCCATTCTCACCGGATTCAGTCGTCACT
CATGGTGATTTCTCACTTGATAACCTTATTTTTGACGAGGGGAAATTAATAGGTTGTATTGATGTTGGAC
GAGTCGGAATCGCAGACCGATACCAGGATCTTGCCATCCTATGGAACTGCCTCGGTGAGTTTTCTCCTTC
ATTACAGAAACGGCTTTTTCAAAAATATGGTATTGATAATCCTGATATGAATAAATTGCAGTTTCATTTG
ATGCTCGATGAGTTTTTCTAATCAGAATTGGTTAATTGGTTGTAACATTATTCAGATTGGGCCCCGTTCC
ACTGAGCGTCAGACCCCGTAGAAAAGATCAAAGGATCTTCTTGAGATCCTTTTTTTCTGCGCGTAATCTG
CTGCTTGCAAACAAAAAAACCACCGCTACCAGCGGTGGTTTGTTTGCCGGATCAAGAGCTACCAACTCTT
TTTCCGAAGGTAACTGGCTTCAGCAGAGCGCAGATACCAAATACTGTTCTTCTAGTGTAGCCGTAGTTAG
GCCACCACTTCAAGAACTCTGTAGCACCGCCTACATACCTCGCTCTGCTAATCCTGTTACCAGTGGCTGC
TGCCAGTGGCGATAAGTCGTGTCTTACCGGGTTGGACTCAAGACGATAGTTACCGGATAAGGCGCAGCGG
TCGGGCTGAACGGGGGGTTCGTGCACACAGCCCAGCTTGGAGCGAACGACCTACACCGAACTGAGATACC
TACAGCGTGAGCTATGAGAAAGCGCCACGCTTCCCGAAGGGAGAAAGGCGGACAGGTATCCGGTAAGCGG
CAGGGTCGGAACAGGAGAGCGCACGAGGGAGCTTCCAGGGGGAAACGCCTGGTATCTTTATAGTCCTGTC
GGGTTTCGCCACCTCTGACTTGAGCGTCGATTTTTGTGATGCTCGTCAGGGGGGCGGAGCCTATGGAAAA
ACGCCAGCAACGCGGCCTTTTTACGGTTCCTGGCCTTTTGCTGGCCTTTTGCTCACATGTTCTTTCCTGC
GTTATCCCCTGATTCTGTGGATAACCGTATTACCGCTAGCATGGATCTCGGGGACGTCTAACTACTAAGC
GAGAGTAGGGAACTGCCAGGCATCAAATAAAACGAAAGGCTCAGTCGGAAGACTGGGCCTTTCGTTTTAT
CTGTTGTTTGTCGGTGAACGCTCTCCTGAGTAGGACAAATCCGCCGGGAGCGGATTTGAACGTTGTGAAG
CAACGGCCCGGAGGGTGGCGGGCAGGACGCCCGCCATAAACTGCCAGGCATCAAACTAAGCAGAAGGCCA
TCCTGACGGATGGCCTTTTTGCGTTTCTACAAACTCTTCCTGTTAGTTAGTTACTTAAGCTCGGGCCCAC
CTGCAGTCTACTTACTCGGATCGGGAGATCTGAATTGGAGTGAGGACGTGTAGAGTGAGGACGTGCGGAG
TGAGGACGTGTAGAGTGAGGACGTGCGGAGTGAGGACGTGTAGAGTGAGGACGTGCCCTCCTCTGGATCA
AATCCGAATAACTTCGTATAGCATACATTATACGAAGTTATCTCGAGTCGCTCGGTACGATTTAAATTGA
ATTCTGCAGTCGACGGTACCGCGGGCCCGGGACTTTGTACAAAAAAGCAGGCTCCACCATGGGAACCAAT
TCAGTCGACTGGATCCGGTACCTCCTACAGCTCCTGGGCAACGTGCTGGTTATTGTGCTGTCTCATCATT
TTGGCAAAGAATTGATTAATTCGAGCGAACGCGTATAACTTCGTATAGCATACATTATACGAAGTTATCG
GATTTGATCTGATCAAGCAACGGGGGGCTATAAAAGGGGGTGGGGGCGTTCGTCCTCACTCTCTAGTCTA
CTACCAGAGCTCATCGCTAGCAATGAGCCACCATGGTGAGCAAGGGCGAGGAGCTGTTCACCGGGGTGGT
GCCCATCCTGGTCGAGCTGGACGGCGACGTAAACGGCCACAAGTTCAGCGTCCGCGGCGAGGGCGAGGGC
GATGCCACCAACGGCAAGCTGACCCTGAAGTTCATCTGCACCACCGGCAAGCTGCCCGTGCCCTGGCCCA
CCCTCGTGACCACCTTAGGCTACGGCGTGGCCTGCTTCGCCCGCTACCCCGACCACATGAAGCAGCACGA
CTTCTTCAAGTCCGCCATGCCCGAAGGCTACGTCCAGGAGCGCACCATCTCTTTCAAGGACGACGGTACC
TACAAGACCCGCGCCGAGGTGAAGTTCGAGGGCGACACCCTGGTGAACCGCATCGTGCTGAAGGGCATCG
ACTTCAAGGAGGACGGCAACATCCTGGGGCACAAGCTGGAGTACAACTTCAACAGCCACAAGGTCTATAT
CACGGCCGACAAGCAGAAGAACGGCATCAAGGCTAACTTCAAGACCCGCCACAACGTTGAGGACGGCGGC
GTGCAGCTCGCCGACCACTACCAGCAGAACACCCCCATCGGCGACGGCCCCGTGCTGCTGCCCGACAACC
ACTACCTGAGCCATCAGTCCAAACTGAGCAAAGACCCCAACGAGAAGCGCGATCACATGGTCCTGAAGGA
GAGGGTGACCGCCGCCGGGATTACACATGACATGGACGAGCTGTACAAGTAACAACGTTGCACCTGTGCC
TTCTAGTTGCCAGCCATCTGTTGTTTGCCCCTCCCCCGTGCCTTCCTTGACCCTGGAAGGTGCCACTCCC
ACTGTCCTTTCCTAATAAAATGAGGAAATTGCATCGCATTGTCTGAGTAGGTGTCATTCTATTCTGGGGG
GTGGGGTGGGGCAGGACAGCAAGGGGGAGGATTGGGAAGACAATAGCAGGCATGCTGGGGATGCGGTGGG
CTCTATGG
