>Addgene plasmid #246337 | (203-bp-DIAL-MLP)-mGL-BGH_pKG3681 | depositor partial sequence | sequence record 484339 | Promoter (203-bp-DIAL-MLP)
AGATCTGAATTGGAGTGAGGACGTGTAGAGTGAGGACGTGCGGAGTGAGGACGTGTAGAGTGAGGACGTG
CGGAGTGAGGACGTGTAGAGTGAGGACGTGCCCTCCTCTGGATCAAATCCGAATAACTTCGTATAGCATA
CATTATACGAAGTTATCTCGAGTCGCTCGGTACGATTTAAATTGAATTCTGCAGTCGACGGTACCGCGGG
CCCGGGACTTTGTACAAAAAAGCAGGCTCCACCATGGGAACCAATTCAGTCGACTGGATCCGGTACCTCC
TACAGCTCCTGGGCAACGTGCTGGTTATTGTGCTGTCTCATCATTTTGGCAAAGAATTGATTAATTCGAG
CGAACGCGTATAACTTCGTATAGCATACATTATACGAAGTTATCGGATTTGATCTGATCAAGCAACGGGG
GGCTATAAAAGGGGGTGGGGGCGTTCGTCCTCACTCTCTAGTCTACTACCAGAGCTCATCGCTAGC
